Addgene plasmid #14173: pAG423GAL-ccdB-ECFP
Purpose: (Empty Backbone)
Depositing lab: Susan Lindquist. Depositing organization: Whitehead Institute for Biomedical Research. Publication: A suite of Gateway cloning vectors for high-throughput genetic analysis in Saccharomyces cerevisiae. Alberti S, Gitler AD, Lindquist S. Yeast. 2007 Oct . 24(10):913-9. 10.1002/yea.1502 PubMed 17583893.
Backbone
  Vector backbone: pRS423
  Vector type: Yeast Expression ; Gateway Destination
  Selectable markers: HIS3
Growth in bacteria
  Bacterial resistance: Chloramphenicol and Ampicillin, 25 & 100 μg/mL
  Growth temperature: 37°C
  Growth strain: ccdB Survival
  Growth instructions: DB3.1, ccdB Survival
  Copy number: Unknown
Gene/Insert
  Gene/Insert name: None
  Tag / fusion protein: ECFP (C terminal on backbone)
  Cloning method: Gateway Cloning
  Sequencing primers: 5′ GAL1
Terms and licenses: Academic/Nonprofit Terms; Industry Terms: Not Available to Industry
Depositor comments: Type of plasmid: 2-micron. This plasmid contains the Gateway technology from Invitrogen; Invitrogen requires purchasing of Gateway Clonase for carrying out the Gateway recombinational cloning reaction http://www.invitrogen.com Please note that the full plasmid sequence is provided as a reference only, and may not match the exact sequence of the plasmid.
How to cite: pAG423GAL-ccdB-ECFP was a gift from Susan Lindquist (Addgene plasmid # 14173 ; http://n2t.net/addgene:14173 ; RRID:Addgene_14173)
