[The description below was written by a language model from this plasmid's Addgene catalogue record and pLannotate feature annotations shown in this document.]
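Description:
pAG423GAL-ccdB-ECFP is an empty Gateway destination vector for galactose-inducible protein expression in Saccharomyces cerevisiae, built on the pRS423 backbone. It is a yeast–E. coli shuttle plasmid of about 8.9 kb. The 2μ origin supports episomal, multicopy maintenance in yeast, and the HIS3 marker with its own promoter allows selection in histidine auxotrophs. In bacteria, a ColE1/pUC-type origin and the ampicillin resistance gene provide replication and selection. An f1 origin, flanking T3 and T7 promoters, and remnants of the lac/lacZα region are carried over from the pBluescript-derived pRS framework.

The expression unit consists of the Gal4-regulated GAL1 promoter, a Gateway cassette, an ECFP coding sequence and the CYC1 terminator. The cassette is bounded by attR1 and attR2 and contains a chloramphenicol resistance gene and the ccdB toxin gene. In an LR Clonase reaction with an entry clone, the cassette is replaced by the gene of interest. Loss of ccdB then provides counterselection, because unrecombined vector kills standard E. coli strains. For the same reason, the empty vector must be propagated in a ccdB-tolerant strain under ampicillin and chloramphenicol selection. Because ECFP lies immediately downstream of attR2, an inserted open reading frame lacking a stop codon and cloned in frame is expressed as a C-terminal cyan fluorescent fusion.

The plasmid belongs to a suite of yeast Gateway vectors designed for high-throughput genetic analysis. It suits inducible, high-copy expression and live-cell localisation of tagged proteins. The depositor notes that the full sequence is a reference only and may not match the plasmid exactly.
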