Features (pLannotate 1.2.2; 30 found; start..end, strand, type, name):
     68..1410    +  rep_origin     2μ ori: yeast 2μ plasmid origin of replication
   1437..1541    +  promoter       AmpR promoter: bla
   1542..2402    +  CDS            AmpR: β-lactamase; bla; confers resistance to ampicillin, carbenicillin, and related antibiotics
   2573..3161    +  rep_origin     ori: high-copy-number ColE1/pMB1/pBR322/pUC origin of replication
   3344..3436    +  CDS            lacI (fragment): lac repressor; lacI; The lac repressor binds to the lac operator to inhibit transcription in E. coli. This inhibition can be relieved by adding lactose or isopropyl-β-D-thiogalactopyranoside (IPTG).
   3449..3470    +  protein_bind   CAP binding site: CAP binding activates transcription in the presence of cAMP. E. coli catabolite activator protein
   3485..3515    +  promoter       lac promoter: promoter for the E. coli lac operon
   3523..3539    +  protein_bind   lac operator: The lac repressor binds to the lac operator to inhibit transcription in E. coli. This inhibition can be relieved by adding lactose or isopropyl-β-D-thiogalactopyranoside (IPTG). lac repressor encoded by lacI
   3584..3602    +  promoter       T3 promoter: promoter for bacteriophage T3 RNA polymerase
   3626..4067    +  promoter       GAL1 promoter: S. cerevisiae GAL1; inducible promoter, regulated by Gal4
   4082..4102    +  misc_feature   MCS (fragment): pBluescript multiple cloning site
   4106..4230    +  protein_bind   attR1: mutant version of attR; recombination site for the Gateway® LR reaction LR Clonase™
   4255..4285    +  promoter       lac UV5 promoter: E. coli lac promoter with an "up" mutation
   4309..4338    +  promoter       cat promoter (fragment): promoter of the E. coli cat gene encoding chloramphenicol acetyltransferase
   4339..4998    +  CDS            CmR: chloramphenicol acetyltransferase; cat; confers resistance to chloramphenicol
   5180..5338    +  CDS            ccdA (fragment): CCDA_ECO57 - Also known as H, letA. Experimental evidence at protein level: Swiss-Prot protein existence level 1. Antitoxin component of a type II toxin-antitoxin (TA) system which inhibits the post-segregational killing (PSK) of plasmid-free cells, also referred to as a plasmid addiction system. Binds to and blocks the activity of CcdB; will also remove bound CcdB protein from the CcdB-GyrA complex by forming a CcdA-CcdB complex, a process termed rejuvenation. Functions as a transcriptional corepressor for the ccdAB operon, repression also requires CcdB (By similarity). From Escherichia coli
   5343..5645    +  CDS            ccdB: CCDB_ECOLI - Also known as G, letB, letD. Experimental evidence at protein level: Swiss-Prot protein existence level 1. Toxic component of a type II toxin-antitoxin (TA) system, functioning in plasmid maintainence. Responsible for the post- segregational killing (PSK) of plasmid-free cells, also referred to as a plasmid addiction system. Half-life of over 2 hours. Cell killing by CcdB is accompanied by filamentation, defects in chromosome and plasmid segregation, defects in cell division, formation of anucleate cells, decreased DNA synthesis and plasmid loss. Interferes with the activity of DN
   5689..5813    -  protein_bind   attR2: mutant version of attR; recombination site for the Gateway® LR reaction LR Clonase™
   5817..5844    +  misc_feature   MCS (fragment): pBluescript multiple cloning site
   5845..6561    +  CDS            ECFP: ECFP is a basic (constitutively fluorescent) cyan fluorescent protein published in 1996, derived from Aequorea victoria. It has low acid sensitivity.
   6580..6827    +  terminator     CYC1 terminator: S. cerevisiae CYC1; transcription terminator for CYC1
   6846..6864    -  promoter       T7 promoter: promoter for bacteriophage T7 RNA polymerase
   6872..7027    +  CDS            lacZα (fragment): LacZα fragment of β-galactosidase; lacZ fragment
   7035..7490    +  rep_origin     f1 ori (sequence partly withheld): f1 bacteriophage origin of replication; arrow indicates direction of (+) strand synthesis
   7491..7542    -  misc_feature   bom (fragment): basis of mobility region from pBR322
   7750..8409    -  CDS            HIS3: imidazoleglycerol-phosphate dehydratase, required for histidine biosynthesis; S. cerevisiae HIS3; yeast auxotrophic marker
   8410..8596    -  promoter       HIS3 promoter: S. cerevisiae HIS3
   8646..8726    +  CDS            MRM1 (fragment): MRM1_YEAST - Also known as PET56 From Saccharomyces cerevisiae (strain ATCC 204508 / S288c) (Baker's yeast).
   8727..8776    -  misc_feature   bom (fragment): basis of mobility region from pBR322
   8878..1       -  CDS            rop (fragment) (across the origin): Rop protein, which maintains plasmids at low copy number; rop
>Addgene plasmid #14173 | pAG423GAL-ccdB-ECFP | depositor full sequence | sequence record 7836 | Author sequence
GACGAAAGGGCCTCGTGATACGCCTATTTTTATAGGTTAATGTCATGATAATAATGGTTTCTTAGATGAT
CCAATATCAAAGGAAATGATAGCATTGAAGGATGAGACTAATCCAATTGAGGAGTGGCAGCATATAGAAC
AGCTAAAGGGTAGTGCTGAAGGAAGCATACGATACCCCGCATGGAATGGGATAATATCACAGGAGGTACT
AGACTACCTTTCATCCTACATAAATAGACGCATATAAGTACGCATTTAAGCATAAACACGCACTATGCCG
TTCTTCTCATGTATATATATATACAGGCAACACGCAGATATAGGTGCGACGTGAACAGTGAGCTGTATGT
GCGCAGCTCGCGTTGCATTTTCGGAAGCGCTCGTTTTCGGAAACGCTTTGAAGTTCCTATTCCGAAGTTC
CTATTCTCTAGAAAGTATAGGAACTTCAGAGCGCTTTTGAAAACCAAAAGCGCTCTGAAGACGCACTTTC
AAAAAACCAAAAACGCACCGGACTGTAACGAGCTACTAAAATATTGCGAATACCGCTTCCACAAACATTG
CTCAAAAGTATCTCTTTGCTATATATCTCTGTGCTATATCCCTATATAACCTACCCATCCACCTTTCGCT
CCTTGAACTTGCATCTAAACTCGACCTCTACATTTTTTATGTTTATCTCTAGTATTACTCTTTAGACAAA
AAAATTGTAGTAAGAACTATTCATAGAGTGAATCGAAAACAATACGAAAATGTAAACATTTCCTATACGT
AGTATATAGAGACAAAATAGAAGAAACCGTTCATAATTTTCTGACCAATGAAGAATCATCAACGCTATCA
CTTTCTGTTCACAAAGTATGCGCAATCCACATCGGTATAGAATATAATCGGGGATGCCTTTATCTTGAAA
AAATGCACCCGCAGCTTCGCTAGTAATCAGTAAACGCGGGAAGTGGAGTCAGGCTTTTTTTATGGAAGAG
AAAATAGACACCAAAGTAGCCTTCTTCTAACCTTAACGGACCTACAGTGCAAAAAGTTATCAAGAGACTG
CATTATAGAGCGCACAAAGGAGAAAAAAAGTAATCTAAGATGCTTTGTTAGAAAAATAGCGCTCTCGGGA
TGCATTTTTGTAGAACAAAAAAGAAGTATAGATTCTTTGTTGGTAAAATAGCGCTCTCGCGTTGCATTTC
TGTTCTGTAAAAATGCAGCTCAGATTCTTTGTTTGAAAAATTAGCGCTCTCGCGTTGCATTTTTGTTTTA
CAAAAATGAAGCACAGATTCTTCGTTGGTAAAATAGCGCTTTCGCGTTGCATTTCTGTTCTGTAAAAATG
CAGCTCAGATTCTTTGTTTGAAAAATTAGCGCTCTCGCGTTGCATTTTTGTTCTACAAAATGAAGCACAG
ATGCTTCGTTCAGGTGGCACTTTTCGGGGAAATGTGCGCGGAACCCCTATTTGTTTATTTTTCTAAATAC
ATTCAAATATGTATCCGCTCATGAGACAATAACCCTGATAAATGCTTCAATAATATTGAAAAAGGAAGAG
TATGAGTATTCAACATTTCCGTGTCGCCCTTATTCCCTTTTTTGCGGCATTTTGCCTTCCTGTTTTTGCT
CACCCAGAAACGCTGGTGAAAGTAAAAGATGCTGAAGATCAGTTGGGTGCACGAGTGGGTTACATCGAAC
TGGATCTCAACAGCGGTAAGATCCTTGAGAGTTTTCGCCCCGAAGAACGTTTTCCAATGATGAGCACTTT
TAAAGTTCTGCTATGTGGCGCGGTATTATCCCGTATTGACGCCGGGCAAGAGCAACTCGGTCGCCGCATA
CACTATTCTCAGAATGACTTGGTTGAGTACTCACCAGTCACAGAAAAGCATCTTACGGATGGCATGACAG
TAAGAGAATTATGCAGTGCTGCCATAACCATGAGTGATAACACTGCGGCCAACTTACTTCTGACAACGAT
CGGAGGACCGAAGGAGCTAACCGCTTTTTTGCACAACATGGGGGATCATGTAACTCGCCTTGATCGTTGG
GAACCGGAGCTGAATGAAGCCATACCAAACGACGAGCGTGACACCACGATGCCTGTAGCAATGGCAACAA
CGTTGCGCAAACTATTAACTGGCGAACTACTTACTCTAGCTTCCCGGCAACAATTAATAGACTGGATGGA
GGCGGATAAAGTTGCAGGACCACTTCTGCGCTCGGCCCTTCCGGCTGGCTGGTTTATTGCTGATAAATCT
GGAGCCGGTGAGCGTGGGTCTCGCGGTATCATTGCAGCACTGGGGCCAGATGGTAAGCCCTCCCGTATCG
TAGTTATCTACACGACGGGGAGTCAGGCAACTATGGATGAACGAAATAGACAGATCGCTGAGATAGGTGC
CTCACTGATTAAGCATTGGTAACTGTCAGACCAAGTTTACTCATATATACTTTAGATTGATTTAAAACTT
CATTTTTAATTTAAAAGGATCTAGGTGAAGATCCTTTTTGATAATCTCATGACCAAAATCCCTTAACGTG
AGTTTTCGTTCCACTGAGCGTCAGACCCCGTAGAAAAGATCAAAGGATCTTCTTGAGATCCTTTTTTTCT
GCGCGTAATCTGCTGCTTGCAAACAAAAAAACCACCGCTACCAGCGGTGGTTTGTTTGCCGGATCAAGAG
CTACCAACTCTTTTTCCGAAGGTAACTGGCTTCAGCAGAGCGCAGATACCAAATACTGTCCTTCTAGTGT
AGCCGTAGTTAGGCCACCACTTCAAGAACTCTGTAGCACCGCCTACATACCTCGCTCTGCTAATCCTGTT
ACCAGTGGCTGCTGCCAGTGGCGATAAGTCGTGTCTTACCGGGTTGGACTCAAGACGATAGTTACCGGAT
AAGGCGCAGCGGTCGGGCTGAACGGGGGGTTCGTGCACACAGCCCAGCTTGGAGCGAACGACCTACACCG
AACTGAGATACCTACAGCGTGAGCTATGAGAAAGCGCCACGCTTCCCGAAGGGAGAAAGGCGGACAGGTA
TCCGGTAAGCGGCAGGGTCGGAACAGGAGAGCGCACGAGGGAGCTTCCAGGGGGAAACGCCTGGTATCTT
TATAGTCCTGTCGGGTTTCGCCACCTCTGACTTGAGCGTCGATTTTTGTGATGCTCGTCAGGGGGGCGGA
GCCTATGGAAAAACGCCAGCAACGCGGCCTTTTTACGGTTCCTGGCCTTTTGCTGGCCTTTTGCTCACAT
GTTCTTTCCTGCGTTATCCCCTGATTCTGTGGATAACCGTATTACCGCCTTTGAGTGAGCTGATACCGCT
CGCCGCAGCCGAACGACCGAGCGCAGCGAGTCAGTGAGCGAGGAAGCGGAAGAGCGCCCAATACGCAAAC
CGCCTCTCCCCGCGCGTTGGCCGATTCATTAATGCAGCTGGCACGACAGGTTTCCCGACTGGAAAGCGGG
CAGTGAGCGCAACGCAATTAATGTGAGTTACCTCACTCATTAGGCACCCCAGGCTTTACACTTTATGCTT
CCGGCTCCTATGTTGTGTGGAATTGTGAGCGGATAACAATTTCACACAGGAAACAGCTATGACCATGATT
ACGCCAAGCGCGCAATTAACCCTCACTAAAGGGAACAAAAGCTGGAGCTCTAGTACGGATTAGAAGCCGC
CGAGCGGGCGACAGCCCTCCGACGGAAGACTCTCCTCCGTGCGTCCTCGTCTTCACCGGTCGCGTTCCTG
AAACGCAGATGTGCCTCGCGCCGCACTGCTCCGAACAATAAAGATTCTACAATACTAGCTTTTATGGTTA
TGAAGAGGAAAAATTGGCAGTAACCTGGCCCCACAAACCTTCAAATTAACGAATCAAATTAACAACCATA
GGATGATAATGCGATTAGTTTTTTAGCCTTATTTCTGGGGTAATTAATCAGCGAAGCGATGATTTTTGAT
CTATTAACAGATATATAAATGGAAAAGCTGCATAACCACTTTAACTAATACTTTCAACATTTTCAGTTTG
TATTACTTCTTATTCAAATGTCATAAAAGTATCAACAAAAAATTGTTAATATACCTCTATACTTTAACGT
CAAGGAGAAAAAACCCCGGATTCTAGAACTAGTGGATCCCCCATCACAAGTTTGTACAAAAAAGCTGAAC
GAGAAACGTAAAATGATATAAATATCAATATATTAAATTAGATTTTGCATAAAAAACAGACTACATAATA
CTGTAAAACACAACATATCCAGTCACTATGGCGGCCGCATTAGGCACCCCAGGCTTTACACTTTATGCTT
CCGGCTCGTATAATGTGTGGATTTTGAGTTAGGATCCGTCGAGATTTTCAGGAGCTAAGGAAGCTAAAAT
GGAGAAAAAAATCACTGGATATACCACCGTTGATATATCCCAATGGCATCGTAAAGAACATTTTGAGGCA
TTTCAGTCAGTTGCTCAATGTACCTATAACCAGACCGTTCAGCTGGATATTACGGCCTTTTTAAAGACCG
TAAAGAAAAATAAGCACAAGTTTTATCCGGCCTTTATTCACATTCTTGCCCGCCTGATGAATGCTCATCC
GGAATTCCGTATGGCAATGAAAGACGGTGAGCTGGTGATATGGGATAGTGTTCACCCTTGTTACACCGTT
TTCCATGAGCAAACTGAAACGTTTTCATCGCTCTGGAGTGAATACCACGACGATTTCCGGCAGTTTCTAC
ACATATATTCGCAAGATGTGGCGTGTTACGGTGAAAACCTGGCCTATTTCCCTAAAGGGTTTATTGAGAA
TATGTTTTTCGTCTCAGCCAATCCCTGGGTGAGTTTCACCAGTTTTGATTTAAACGTGGCCAATATGGAC
AACTTCTTCGCCCCCGTTTTCACCATGGGCAAATATTATACGCAAGGCGACAAGGTGCTGATGCCGCTGG
CGATTCAGGTTCATCATGCCGTCTGTGATGGCTTCCATGTCGGCAGAATGCTTAATGAATTACAACAGTA
CTGCGATGAGTGGCAGGGCGGGGCGTAAACGCCGCGTGGATCCGGCTTACTAAAAGCCAGATAACAGTAT
GCGTATTTGCGCGCTGATTTTTGCGGTATAAGAATATATACTGATATGTATACCCGAAGTATGTCAAAAA
GAGGTATGCTATGAAGCAGCGTATTACAGTGACAGTTGACAGCGACAGCTATCAGTTGCTCAAGGCATAT
ATGATGTCAATATCTCCGGTCTGGTAAGCACAACCATGCAGAATGAAGCCCGTCGTCTGCGTGCCGAACG
CTGGAAAGCGGAAAATCAGGAAGGGATGGCTGAGGTCGCCCGGTTTATTGAAATGAACGGCTCTTTTGCT
GACGAGAACAGGGGCTGGTGAAATGCAGTTTAAGGTTTACACCTATAAAAGAGAGAGCCGTTATCGTCTG
TTTGTGGATGTACAGAGTGATATTATTGACACGCCCGGGCGACGGATGGTGATCCCCCTGGCCAGTGCAC
GTCTGCTGTCAGATAAAGTCTCCCGTGAACTTTACCCGGTGGTGCATATCGGGGATGAAAGCTGGCGCAT
GATGACCACCGATATGGCCAGTGTGCCGGTCTCCGTTATCGGGGAAGAAGTGGCTGATCTCAGCCACCGC
GAAAATGACATCAAAAACGCCATTAACCTGATGTTCTGGGGAATATAAATGTCAGGCTCCCTTATACACA
GCCAGTCTGCAGGTCGACCATAGTGACTGGATATGTTGTGTTTTACAGTATTATGTAGTCTGTTTTTTAT
GCAAAATCTAATTTAATATATTGATATTTATATCATTTTACGTTTCTCGTTCAGCTTTCTTGTACAAAGT
GGTGATGGGCTGCAGGAATTCGATATCAAGCTTAATGGTGAGCAAGGGCGAGGAGCTGTTCACCGGGGTG
GTGCCCATCCTGGTCGAGCTGGACGGCGACGTAAACGGCCACAAGTTCAGCGTGTCCGGCGAGGGCGAGG
GCGATGCCACCTACGGCAAGCTGACCCTGAAGTTCATCTGCACCACCGGCAAGCTGCCCGTGCCCTGGCC
CACCCTCGTGACCACCCTGACCTGGGGCGTGCAGTGCTTCAGCCGCTACCCCGACCACATGAAGCAGCAC
GACTTCTTCAAGTCCGCCATGCCCGAAGGCTACGTCCAGGAGCGCACCATCTTCTTCAAGGACGACGGCA
ACTACAAGACCCGCGCCGAGGTGAAGTTCGAGGGCGACACCCTGGTGAACCGCATCGAGCTGAAGGGCAT
CGACTTCAAGGAGGACGGCAACATCCTGGGGCACAAGCTGGAGTACAACTACATCAGCCACAACGTCTAT
ATCACCGCCGACAAGCAGAAGAACGGCATCAAGGCCAACTTCAAGATCCGCCACAACATCGAGGACGGCA
GCGTGCAGCTCGCCGACCACTACCAGCAGAACACCCCCATCGGCGACGGCCCCGTGCTGCTGCCCGACAA
CCACTACCTGAGCACCCAGTCCGCCCTGAGCAAAGACCCCAACGAGAAGCGCGATCACATGGTCCTGCTG
GAGTTCGTGACCGCCGCCGGGATCACTCTCGGCATGGACGAGCTGTACAAGCTGTACAAGTAACTCGAGT
CATGTAATTAGTTATGTCACGCTTACATTCACGCCCTCCCCCCACATCCGCTCTAACCGAAAAGGAAGGA
GTTAGACAACCTGAAGTCTAGGTCCCTATTTATTTTTTTATAGTTATGTTAGTATTAAGAACGTTATTTA
TATTTCAAATTTTTCTTTTTTTTCTGTACAGACGCGTGTACGCATGTAACATTATACTGAAAACCTTGCT
TGAGAAGGTTTTGGGACGCTCGAAGGCTTTAATTTGCGGCCGGTACCCAATTCGCCCTATAGTGAGTCGT
ATTACGCGCGCTCACTGGCCGTCGTTTTACAACGTCGTGACTGGGAAAACCCTGGCGTTACCCAACTTAA
TCGCCTTGCAGCACATCCCCCTTTCGCCAGCTGGCGTAATAGCGAAGAGGCCCGCACCGATCGCCCTTCC
CAACAGTTGCGCAGCCTGAATGGCGAATGGCGCG
[124 nt withheld, positions 7035-7158]
C
[91 nt withheld, positions 7160-7250]
A
[49 nt withheld, positions 7252-7300]
CCTTTGACGTTGGAGTCCACGTTCTTT
[37 nt withheld, positions 7328-7364]
ACCCTATCTCGGTCTATTCTTTTGATTTATAAGGGATTTTGCCGATTTCGGCCTATTGGTTAAAAAATGA
GCTGATTTAACAAAAATTTAACGCGAATTTTAACAAAATATTAACGTTTACAATTTCCTGATGCGGTATT
TTCTCCTTACGCATCTGTGCGGTATTTCACACCGCATAGATCCGTCGAGTTCAAGAGAAAAAAAAAGAAA
AAGCAAAAAGAAAAAAGGAAAGCGCGCCTCGTTCAGAATGACACGTATAGAATGATGCATTACCTTGTCA
TCTTCAGTATCATACTGTTCGTATACATACTTACTGACATTCATAGGTATACATATATACACATGTATAT
ATATCGTATGCTGCAGCTTTAAATAATCGGTGTCACTACATAAGAACACCTTTGGTGGAGGGAACATCGT
TGGTACCATTGGGCGAGGTGGCTTCTCTTATGGCAACCGCAAGAGCCTTGAACGCACTCTCACTACGGTG
ATGATCATTCTTGCCTCGCAGACAATCAACGTGGAGGGTAATTCTGCTAGCCTCTGCAAAGCTTTCAAGA
AAATGCGGGATCATCTCGCAAGAGAGATCTCCTACTTTCTCCCTTTGCAAACCAAGTTCGACAACTGCGT
ACGGCCTGTTCGAAAGATCTACCACCGCTCTGGAAAGTGCCTCATCCAAAGGCGCAAATCCTGATCCAAA
CCTTTTTACTCCACGCGCCAGTAGGGCCTCTTTAAAAGCTTGACCGAGAGCAATCCCGCAGTCTTCAGTG
GTGTGATGGTCGTCTATGTGTAAGTCACCAATGCACTCAACGATTAGCGACCAGCCGGAATGCTTGGCCA
GAGCATGTATCATATGGTCCAGAAACCCTATACCTGTGTGGACGTTAATCACTTGCGATTGTGTGGCCTG
TTCTGCTACTGCTTCTGCCTCTTTTTCTGGGAAGATCGAGTGCTCTATCGCTAGGGGACCACCCTTTAAA
GAGATCGCAATCTGAATCTTGGTTTCATTTGTAATACGCTTTACTAGGGCTTTCTGCTCTGTCATCTTTG
CCTTCGTTTATCTTGCCTGCTCATTTTTTAGTATATTCTTCGAAGAAATCACATTACTTTATATAATGTA
TAATTCATTATGTGATAATGCCAATCGCTAAGAAAAAAAAAGAGTCATCCGCTAGGGGAAAAAAAAAAAT
GAAAATCATTACCGAGGCATAAAAAAATATAGAGTGTACTAGAGGAGGCCAAGAGTAATAGAAAAAGAAA
ATTGCGGGAAAGGACTGTGTTATGACTTCCCTGACTAATGCCGTGTTCAAACGATACCTGGCAGTGACTC
CTAGCGCTCACCAAGCTCTTAAAACGGGAATTTATGGTGCACTCTCAGTACAATCTGCTCTGATGCCGCA
TAGTTAAGCCAGCCCCGACACCCGCCAACACCCGCTGACGCGCCCTGACGGGCTTGTCTGCTCCCGGCAT
CCGCTTACAGACAAGCTGTGACCGTCTCCGGGAGCTGCATGTGTCAGAGGTTTTCACCGTCATCACCGAA
ACGCGCGA
