>Addgene plasmid #14173 | pAG423GAL-ccdB-ECFP | addgene partial sequence | sequence record 20484 | 14173 with pRS_marker
AGCTTGGTGAGCGCTAGGAGTCACTGCCAGGTATCGTTTGAACACGGCATTAGTCAGGGAAGTCATAACA
CAGTCCTTTCCCGCAATTTTCTTTTTCTATTACTCTTGGCCTCCTCTAGTACACTCTATATTTTTTTATG
CCTCGGTAATGATTTTCATTTTTTTTTTTCCACCTAGCGGATGACTCTTTTTTTTTCTTAGCGATTGGCA
TTATCACATAATGAATTATACATTATATAAAGTAATGTGATTTCTTCGAAGAATATACTAAAAAATGAGC
AGGCAAGATAAACGAAGGCAAAGATGACAGAGCAGAAAGCCCTAGTAAAGCGTATTACAAATGAAACCAA
GATTCAGATTGCGATCTCTTTAAAGGGTGGTCCCCTAGCGATAGAGCACTCGATCTTCCCAGAAAAAGAG
GCAGAAGCAGTAGCAGAACAGGCCACACAATCGCAAGTGATTAACGTCCACACAGGTATAGGGTTTCTGG
ACCATATGATACATGCTCTGGCCAAGCATTCCGGCTGGTCGCTAATCGTTGAGTGCATTGGTGACTTACA
CATAGACGACCATCACACCACTGAAGACTGCGGGATTGCTCTCGGTCAAGCTTTTAAAGAGGCCCTAGGG
GCCGTGCGTGGAGTAAAAAGGTTTGGATCAAGATTTGCGCCTTTGGATGAGGC
