>Addgene plasmid #14173 | pAG423GAL-ccdB-ECFP | addgene partial sequence | sequence record 20485 | 14173 with GW5
TAAAGTGTAAAGCCTGGGGGTGCCTAATGCGGCCGCCATAGTGACTGGATATGTTGTGTTTTACAGTATT
ATGTAGTCTGTTTTTTATGCAAAATCTAATTTAATATATTGATATTTATATCATTTTACGTTTCTCGTTC
AGCTTTTTTGTACAAACTTGTGATGGGGGATCCACTAGTTCTAGAATCCGGGGTTTTTTCTCCTTGACGT
TAAAGTATAGAGGTATATTAACAATTTTTTGTTGATACTTTTATTACATTTGAATAAGAAGTAATACAAA
CCGAAAATGTTGAAAGTATTAGTTAAAGTGGTTATGCAGTTTTTGCATTTATATATCTGTTAATAGATCA
AAAATCATCGCTTCGCTGATTAATTACCCCAGAAATAAGGCTAAAAAACTAATCGCATTATCATCCTATG
GTTGTTAATTTGATTCGTTCATTTGAAGGTTTGTGGGGCCAGGTTACTGCCAATTTTTCCTCTTCATAAC
CATAAAAGCTAGTATTGTAGAATCTTTATTGTTCGGAGCAGTGCGGCGCGAGGCACATCTGCGTTTCAGG
AACGCGACCGGTGAAGACGAGGACGCACGGAGGAGAGTCTTCCTTCGGAGGGCTGTCACCCGCTCGGCGG
CTT
