>Addgene plasmid #14173 | pAG423GAL-ccdB-ECFP | addgene partial sequence | sequence record 20486 | 14173 with GW3
GGAGAAGTGGCTGATCTCAGCCACCGCGAAAATGACATCAAAAACGCCATTAACCTGATGTTCTGGGGAA
TATAAATGTCAGGCTCCCTTATACACAGCCAGTCTGCAGGTCGACCATAGTGACTGGATATGTTGTGTTT
TACAGTATTATGTAGTCTGTTTTTTATGCAAAATCTAATTTAATATATTGATATTTATATCATTTTACGT
TTCTCGTTCAGCTTTCTTGTACAAAGTGGTGATGGGCTGCAGGAATTCGATATCAAGCTTAATGGTGAGC
AAGGGCGAGGAGCTGTTCACCGGGGTGGTGCCCATCCTGGTCGAGCTGGACGGCGACGTAAACGGCCACA
AGTTCAGCGTGTCCGGCGAGGGCGAGGGCGATGCCACCTACGGCAAGCTGACCCTGAAGTTCATCTGCAC
CACCGGCAAGCTGCCCGTGCCCTGGCCCACCCTCGTGACCACCCTGACCTGGGGCGTGCAGTGCTTCAGC
CGCTACCCCGACCACATGAAGCANCACGACTTCTTCAAGTCCGCCATGCCCGAAGGCTACGTCCAGGAGC
GCACCATCTTCTTCAAGGACGACGGCAACTACAAGACCCGCGCCG
