>Addgene plasmid #14173 | pAG423GAL-ccdB-ECFP | addgene partial sequence | sequence record 127447 | pGEX3 5'-CCGGGAGCTGCATGTGTCAGAGG-3'
CACGCAGATATAGGTGCGACGTGAACAGTGAGCTGTATGTGCGCAGCTCGCGTTGCATTTTCGGAAGCGC
TCGTTTTCGGAAACGCTTTGAAGTTCCTATTCCGAAGTTCCTATTCTCTAGAAAGTATAGGAACTTCAGA
GCGCTTTTGAAAACCAAAAGCGCTCTGAAGACGCACTTTCAAAAAACCAAAAACGCACCGGACTGTAACG
AGCTACTAAAATATTGCGAATACCGCTTCCACAAACATTGCTCAAAAGTATCTCTTTGCTATATATCTCT
GTGCTATATCCCTATATAACCTACCCATCCACCTTTCGCTCCTTGAACTTGCATCTAAACTCGACCTCTA
CATTTTTTATGTTTATCTCTAGTATTACTCTTTAGACAAAAAAATTGTAGTAAGAACTATTCATAGAGTG
AATCGAAAACAATACGAAAATGTAAACATTTCCTATACGTAGTATATAGAGACAAAATAGAAGAAACCGT
TCATAATTTTCTGACCAATGAAGAATCATCAACGCTATCACTTTCTGTTCACAAAGTATGCGCAATCCAC
ATCGGTATAGAATATAATCGGGGATGCCTTTATCTTGAAAAAATGCACCCGCAGCTTCGCTAGTAATCAG
TAAACGCGGGAAGTGGAGTC
