>Addgene plasmid #14173 | pAG423GAL-ccdB-ECFP | addgene partial sequence | sequence record 128690 | pRS-marker 5'-cggcatcagagcagattgta-3'
GTCCTTTCCCGCAATTTTCTTTTTCTATTACTCTTGGCCTCCTCTAGTACACTCTATATTTTTTTATGCC
TCGGTAATGATTTTCATTTTTTTTTTTCCACCTAGCGGATGACTCTTTTTTTTTCTTAGCGATTGGCATT
ATCACATAATGAATTATACATTATATAAAGTAATGTGATTTCTTCGAAGAATATACTAAAAAATGAGCAG
GCAAGATAAACGAAGGCAAAGATGACAGAGCAGAAAGCCCTAGTAAAGCGTATTACAAATGAAACCAAGA
TTCAGATTGCGATCTCTTTAAAGGGTGGTCCCCTAGCGATAGAGCACTCGATCTTCCCAGAAAAAGAGGC
AGAAGCAGTAGCAGAACAGGCCACACAATCGCAAGTGATTAACGTCCACACAGGTATAGGGTTTCTGGAC
CATATGATACATGCTCTGGCCAAGCATTCCGGCTGGTCGCTAATCGTTGAGTGCATTGGTGACTTACACA
TAGACGACCATCACACCACTGAAGACTGCGGGATTGCTCTCGGTCAAGCTTTTAAAGAGGCCCTAGGGGC
CGTGCGTGGAGTAAAAAGGTTTGGATCAGGATTTGCGCCTTTGGATGAGGCACTTTCCAGAGCGGTGGTA
GATCTTTCGAACAGGCCGTACGCAGTTGTCGAACTTGGTTTGCAAAGGGAGAAAGTAGGAGATCTCTCTT
GCGAGATGATCCCGCATTTTCTTGAAAGCTTTGCAGAGGCTAGCAGAATTACCCTCCACGTTGATTGTCT
GCGAGGCAAGAATGATCATCACCGTAGTGAGAGTGCGTTCA
