>Addgene plasmid #14173 | pAG423GAL-ccdB-ECFP | addgene partial sequence | sequence record 128692 | AmpSeq-F 5'-ctcatgagcggatacatatttgaa-3'
AATAGGGGTTCCGCGCACATTTCCCCGAAAAGTGCCACCTGAACGAAGCATCTGTGCTTCATTTTGTAGA
ACAAAAATGCAACGCGAGAGCGCTAATTTTTCAAACAAAGAATCTGAGCTGCATTTTTACAGAACAGAAA
TGCAACGCGAAAGCGCTATTTTACCAACGAAGAATCTGTGCTTCATTTTTGTAAAACAAAAATGCAACGC
GAGAGCGCTAATTTTTCAAACAAAGAATCTGAGCTGCATTTTTACAGAACAGAAATGCAACGCGAGAGCG
CTATTTTACCAACAAAGAATCTATACTTCTTTTTTGTTCTACAAAAATGCATCCCGAGAGCGCTATTTTT
CTAACAAAGCATCTTAGATTACTTTTTTTCTCCTTTGTGCGCTCTATAATGCAGTCTCTTGATAACTTTT
TGCACTGTAGGTCCGTTAAGGTTAGAAGAAGGCTACTTTGGTGTCTATTTTCTCTTCCATAAAAAAAGCC
TGACTCCACTTCCCGCGTTTACTGATTACTAGCGAAGCTGCGGGTGCATTTTTTCAAGATAAAGGCATCC
CCGATTATATTCTATACCGATGTGGATTGCGCATACTTTGTGAACAGAAAGTGATAGCGTTGATGATTCT
TCATTGGTCAGAAAATTATGAACGGTTTCTTCTATTTTGTCTCTATATACTACGTATAGGAAATGTTTAC
ATTTTCGTATTGTTTTCGATTCACTCTATGAATAGTTCTTACTACAATTTTTTTGTCTAAAGAGTAATAC
TAGAGATAAACATAAAAAA
