>Addgene plasmid #14173 | pAG423GAL-ccdB-ECFP | addgene partial sequence | sequence record 128694 | GW-3 5'-GCATGATGACCACCGATATG-3'
AGTGGCTGATCTCAGCCACCGCGAAAATGACATCAAAAACGCCATTAACCTGATGTTCTGGGGAATATAA
ATGTCAGGCTCCCTTATACACAGCCAGTCTGCAGGTCGACCATAGTGACTGGATATGTTGTGTTTTACAG
TATTATGTAGTCTGTTTTTTATGCAAAATCTAATTTAATATATTGATATTTATATCATTTTACGTTTCTC
GTTCAGCTTTCTTGTACAAAGTGGTGATGGGCTGCAGGAATTCGATATCAAGCTTAATGGTGAGCAAGGG
CGAGGAGCTGTTCACCGGGGTGGTGCCCATCCTGGTCGAGCTGGACGGCGACGTAAACGGCCACAAGTTC
AGCGTGTCCGGCGAGGGCGAGGGCGATGCCACCTACGGCAAGCTGACCCTGAAGTTCATCTGCACCACCG
GCAAGCTGCCCGTGCCCTGGCCCACCCTCGTGACCACCCTGACCTGGGGCGTGCAGTGCTTCAGCCGCTA
CCCCGACCACATGAAGCAGCACGACTTCTTCAAGTCCGCCATGCCCGAAGGCTACGTCCAGGAGCGCACC
ATCTTCTTCAAGGACGACGGCAACTACAAGACCCGCGCCGAGGTGAAGTTCGAGGGCGACACCCTGGTGA
ACCGCATCGAGCTGAAGGGCATCGACTTCAAGGAGGACGGCAACATCCTGGGGCACAAGCTGGAGTACAA
CTACATCAGCCACAACGTCTATATCACCGCCGACAAGCAGAAGAACGGCATCAAGGCCAACTTCAAGATC
CGCCACAACATCGAGGACGGCAGCGTGCAGCTCGCCGACCACTACCAGCAGAACACCCCCATCGGCGACG
GCCCCGTGCTGCTGCCCGACAACCACTACCTGAGCACCCAGTCCGCCCTGAGCAAAGACCCCAACGAGAA
GCGCGATCACATGGTCCTGCTGGAGTTCGTGACCGCCGCCGGGATCACTCTCGGCATGGACGA
