>Addgene plasmid #14173 | pAG423GAL-ccdB-ECFP | addgene partial sequence | sequence record 128695 | GW-5 5'-AATCTCGCCGGATCCTAACT-3'
AGCATAAAGTGTAAAGCCTGGGGTGCCTAATGCGGCCGCCATAGTGACTGGATATGTTGTGTTTTACAGT
ATTATGTAGTCTGTTTTTTATGCAAAATCTAATTTAATATATTGATATTTATATCATTTTACGTTTCTCG
TTCAGCTTTTTTGTACAAACTTGTGATGGGGGATCCACTAGTTCTAGAATCCGGGGTTTTTTCTCCTTGA
CGTTAAAGTATAGAGGTATATTAACAATTTTTTGTTGATACTTTTATTACATTTGAATAAGAAGTAATAC
AAACCGAAAATGTTGAAAGTATTAGTTAAAGTGGTTATGCAGTTTTTGCATTTATATATCTGTTAATAGA
TCAAAAATCATCGCTTCGCTGATTAATTACCCCAGAAATAAGGCTAAAAAACTAATCGCATTATCATCCT
ATGGTTGTTAATTTGATTCGTTCATTTGAAGGTTTGTGGGGCCAGGTTACTGCCAATTTTTCCTCTTCAT
AACCATAAAAGCTAGTATTGTAGAATCTTTATTGTTCGGAGCAGTGCGGCGCGAGGCACATCTGCGTTTC
AGGAACGCGACCGGTGAAGACGAGGACGCACGGAGGAGAGTCTTCCTTCGGAGGGCTGTCACCCGCTCGG
CGGCTTCTAATCCGTACTAGAGCTCCAGCTTTTGTTCCCTTTAGTGAGGGTTAATTGCGCGCTTGGCGTA
ATCATGGTCATAGCTGTTTCCTGTGTGAAATTGTTATCCGCTCACAATTCCACACAACATACGAGCCGGA
AGCATAAAGTGTAAAGCCTGGGGTGCCTAATGAGTGAGCTAACTCACATTAATTGCGTTGCGCTCACTGC
CCGCTTTCCAGTCGGGAAA
